Addgene plasmid #228879: pFB-EPCP5
Purpose: Expression of Z-tagged LRRK2 KW using Baculoviruses
Depositing lab: Sebastian Mathea. Depositing organization: Buchmann Institute for Molecular Life Sciences. Publication: Type-II kinase inhibitors that target Parkinson's Disease-associated LRRK2. Raig ND, Surridge KJ, Sanz-Murillo M, Dederer V, Kramer A, Schwalm MP, Elson L, Chatterjee D, Mathea S, Hanke T, Leschziner AE, Reck-Peterson SL, Knapp S. bioRxiv [Preprint]. 2025 Feb 13:2024.09.17.613365. doi: 10.1101/2024.09.17.613365. PubMed 39554022.
Backbone
  Vector backbone: pFastBac1
  Vector type: Insect Expression
Growth in bacteria
  Bacterial resistance: Ampicillin, 100 μg/mL
  Growth temperature: 37°C
  Growth strain: DH5alpha
  Copy number: Unknown
Gene/Insert
  Gene/Insert name: Leucine-rich repeat kinase 2
  Species: H. sapiens (human)
  Insert size (bp): 3854
  Mutation: Amino acids deleted 1-1846
  Entrez Gene: LRRK2 (a.k.a. AURA17, DARDARIN, PARK8, RIPK7, ROCO2)
  Tag / fusion protein: His-Z-TEV (N terminal on backbone)
  Cloning method: Gene Synthesis
  Sequencing primers: 5′ polyhedrin forward
Terms and licenses: Academic/Nonprofit Terms; Industry Terms: Not Available to Industry
How to cite: pFB-EPCP5 was a gift from Sebastian Mathea (Addgene plasmid # 228879 ; http://n2t.net/addgene:228879 ; RRID:Addgene_228879)
