[The description below was written by a language model from this plasmid's Addgene catalogue record and pLannotate feature annotations shown in this document.]
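Description:
pFB-EPCP5 is a baculovirus donor (transfer) plasmid built on the pFastBac1 backbone for producing a truncated human LRRK2 protein in insect cells. In bacteria it is maintained through a high-copy ColE1/pUC-type origin and selected with ampicillin via the β-lactamase gene; an f1 origin is also present. The expression cassette sits between the Tn7R and Tn7L ends of a mini-Tn7 element together with a gentamicin acetyltransferase marker driven by the Pc integron promoter. This is the standard Bac-to-Bac arrangement, in which site-specific Tn7 transposition moves the cassette and the gentamicin marker into a bacmid in a suitable E. coli host. The resulting recombinant bacmid is then used to generate baculovirus.

Within the transposable segment, the strong, very late polyhedrin promoter from Autographa californica nucleopolyhedrovirus drives a single fusion open reading frame that ends at an SV40 polyadenylation signal. The frame begins with a polyhistidine tag, followed by a Z domain (an immunoglobulin-binding module derived from Staphylococcus aureus protein A). According to the catalogue entry, a TEV protease site comes next to allow tag removal, although it is not annotated separately in the feature table. The insert, made by gene synthesis, is described as LRRK2 lacking residues 1–1846, and the "KW" label in the stated purpose presumably refers to the C-terminal kinase and WD40 region. However, the annotated LRRK2 match (about 3.6 kb) and the listed insert size of 3,854 bp are longer than such a deletion alone would suggest, so the exact boundaries should be checked against the sequence. The plasmid is intended for recombinant expression and affinity purification of this Parkinson's disease-associated kinase fragment, in the context of work on type-II LRRK2 kinase inhibitors.
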