Features (pLannotate 1.2.2; 17 found; start..end, strand, type, name):
      2..456     +  rep_origin     f1 ori (sequence partly withheld): f1 bacteriophage origin of replication; arrow indicates direction of (+) strand synthesis
    482..586     +  promoter       AmpR promoter: bla
    587..1447    +  CDS            AmpR: β-lactamase; bla; confers resistance to ampicillin, carbenicillin, and related antibiotics
   1618..2206    +  rep_origin     ori: high-copy-number ColE1/pMB1/pBR322/pUC origin of replication
   2392..2443    -  misc_feature   bom (fragment): basis of mobility region from pBR322
   2511..2735    -  mobile_element Tn7R: mini-Tn7 element (right end of the Tn7 transposon) Tn7
   2802..3335    -  CDS            GmR: gentamycin acetyltransferase; aacC1; confers resistance to gentamycin
   3524..3552    -  promoter       Pc promoter: intI1 (promoter lies within the coding sequence); class 1 integron promoter
   3530..3877    -  CDS            YPR2_ECOLX (fragment): Protein predicted: Swiss-Prot protein existence level 4. From Escherichia coli.
   3904..3995    +  promoter       polyhedrin promoter: polh from Autographa californica; promoter for the baculovirus polyhedrin gene
   4103..4120    +  CDS            9xHis (fragment): 9xHis affinity tag
   4133..4300    +  CDS            spa (fragment): SPA_STAAE - Experimental evidence at protein level: Swiss-Prot protein existence level 1. Plays a role in the inhibition of the host innate and adaptive immune responses. Possesses five immunoglobulin-binding domains that capture both the fragment crystallizable region (Fc region) and the Fab region (part of Ig that identifies antigen) of immunoglobulins (By similarity). In turn, Staphylococcus aureus is protected from phagocytic killing via inhibition of Ig Fc region. In addition, the host elicited B-cell response is prevented due to a decrease of antibody-secreting cell proliferation that en
   4328..7933    +  CDS            LRRK2 (fragment): LRRK2_HUMAN - Also known as PARK8. Experimental evidence at protein level: Swiss-Prot protein existence level 1. Serine/threonine-protein kinase which phosphorylates a broad range of proteins involved in multiple processes such as neuronal plasticity, autophagy, and vesicle trafficking (PubMed:20949042, PubMed:22012985, PubMed:26824392, PubMed:29125462, PubMed:28720718, PubMed:29127255, PubMed:30398148, PubMed:29212815, PubMed:30635421, PubMed:21850687, PubMed:23395371, PubMed:17114044, PubMed:24687852, PubMed:26014385, PubMed:25201882). Is a key regulator of RAB GTPases by regulating the GTP/
   7960..8043    +  CDS            large T antigen (fragment): large T antigen from SV40 (simian virus 40)
   8066..8200    +  polyA_signal   SV40 poly(A) signal: SV40 polyadenylation signal
   8229..8394    -  mobile_element Tn7L: mini-Tn7 element (left end of the Tn7 transposon) Tn7
   8557..8573    +  CDS            lacZα (fragment): LacZα fragment of β-galactosidase; lacZ fragment
>Addgene plasmid #228879 | pFB-EPCP5 | addgene full sequence | sequence record 459454 | Addgene NGS Result
G
[124 nt withheld, positions 2-125]
C
[91 nt withheld, positions 127-217]
A
[49 nt withheld, positions 219-267]
CCTTTGACGTTGGAGTCCACGTTCTT
[37 nt withheld, positions 294-330]
ACCCTATCTCGGTCTATTCTTTTGATTTATAAGGGATTTTGCCGATTTCGGCCTATTGGTTAAAAAATGA
GCTGATTTAACAAAAATTTAACGCGAATTTTAACAAAATATTAACGCTTACAATTTAGGTGGCACTTTTC
GGGGAAATGTGCGCGGAACCCCTATTTGTTTATTTTTCTAAATACATTCAAATATGTATCCGCTCATGAG
ACAATAACCCTGATAAATGCTTCAATAATATTGAAAAAGGAAGAGTATGAGTATTCAACATTTCCGTGTC
GCCCTTATTCCCTTTTTTGCGGCATTTTGCCTTCCTGTTTTTGCTCACCCAGAAACGCTGGTGAAAGTAA
AAGATGCTGAAGATCAGTTGGGTGCACGAGTGGGTTACATCGAACTGGATCTCAACAGCGGTAAGATCCT
TGAGAGTTTTCGCCCCGAAGAACGTTTTCCAATGATGAGCACTTTTAAAGTTCTGCTATGTGGCGCGGTA
TTATCCCGTATTGACGCCGGGCAAGAGCAACTCGGTCGCCGCATACACTATTCTCAGAATGACTTGGTTG
AGTACTCACCAGTCACAGAAAAGCATCTTACGGATGGCATGACAGTAAGAGAATTATGCAGTGCTGCCAT
AACCATGAGTGATAACACTGCGGCCAACTTACTTCTGACAACGATCGGAGGACCGAAGGAGCTAACCGCT
TTTTTGCACAACATGGGGGATCATGTAACTCGCCTTGATCGTTGGGAACCGGAGCTGAATGAAGCCATAC
CAAACGACGAGCGTGACACCACGATGCCTGTAGCAATGGCAACAACGTTGCGCAAACTATTAACTGGCGA
ACTACTTACTCTAGCTTCCCGGCAACAATTAATAGACTGGATGGAGGCGGATAAAGTTGCAGGACCACTT
CTGCGCTCGGCCCTTCCGGCTGGCTGGTTTATTGCTGATAAATCTGGAGCCGGTGAGCGTGGGTCTCGCG
GTATCATTGCAGCACTGGGGCCAGATGGTAAGCCCTCCCGTATCGTAGTTATCTACACGACGGGGAGTCA
GGCAACTATGGATGAACGAAATAGACAGATCGCTGAGATAGGTGCCTCACTGATTAAGCATTGGTAACTG
TCAGACCAAGTTTACTCATATATACTTTAGATTGATTTAAAACTTCATTTTTAATTTAAAAGGATCTAGG
TGAAGATCCTTTTTGATAATCTCATGACCAAAATCCCTTAACGTGAGTTTTCGTTCCACTGAGCGTCAGA
CCCCGTAGAAAAGATCAAAGGATCTTCTTGAGATCCTTTTTTTCTGCGCGTAATCTGCTGCTTGCAAACA
AAAAAACCACCGCTACCAGCGGTGGTTTGTTTGCCGGATCAAGAGCTACCAACTCTTTTTCCGAAGGTAA
CTGGCTTCAGCAGAGCGCAGATACCAAATACTGTTCTTCTAGTGTAGCCGTAGTTAGGCCACCACTTCAA
GAACTCTGTAGCACCGCCTACATACCTCGCTCTGCTAATCCTGTTACCAGTGGCTGCTGCCAGTGGCGAT
AAGTCGTGTCTTACCGGGTTGGACTCAAGACGATAGTTACCGGATAAGGCGCAGCGGTCGGGCTGAACGG
GGGGTTCGTGCACACAGCCCAGCTTGGAGCGAACGACCTACACCGAACTGAGATACCTACAGCGTGAGCT
ATGAGAAAGCGCCACGCTTCCCGAAGGGAGAAAGGCGGACAGGTATCCGGTAAGCGGCAGGGTCGGAACA
GGAGAGCGCACGAGGGAGCTTCCAGGGGGAAACGCCTGGTATCTTTATAGTCCTGTCGGGTTTCGCCACC
TCTGACTTGAGCGTCGATTTTTGTGATGCTCGTCAGGGGGGCGGAGCCTATGGAAAAACGCCAGCAACGC
GGCCTTTTTACGGTTCCTGGCCTTTTGCTGGCCTTTTGCTCACATGTTCTTTCCTGCGTTATCCCCTGAT
TCTGTGGATAACCGTATTACCGCCTTTGAGTGAGCTGATACCGCTCGCCGCAGCCGAACGACCGAGCGCA
GCGAGTCAGTGAGCGAGGAAGCGGAAGAGCGCCTGATGCGGTATTTTCTCCTTACGCATCTGTGCGGTAT
TTCACACCGCATAGACCAGCCGCGTAACCTGGCAAAATCGGTTACGGTTGAGTAATAAATGGATGCCCTG
CGTAAGCGGGTGTGGGCGGACAATAAAGTCTTAAACTGAACAAAATAGATCTAAACTATGACAATAAAGT
CTTAAACTAGACAGAATAGTTGTAAACTGAAATCAGTCCAGTTATGCTGTGAAAAAGCATACTGGACTTT
TGTTATGGCTAAAGCAAACTCTTCATTTTCTGAAGTGCAAATTGCCCGTCGTATTAAAGAGGGGCGTGGC
CAAGGGCATGGTAAAGACTATATTCGCGGCGTTGTGACAATTTACCGAACAACTCCGCGGCCGGGAAGCC
GATCTCGGCTTGAACGAATTGTTAGGTGGCGGTACTTGGGTCGATATCAAAGTGCATCACTTCTTCCCGT
ATGCCCAACTTTGTATAGAGAGCCACTGCGGGATCGTCACCGTAATCTGCTTGCACGTAGATCACATAAG
CACCAAGCGCGTTGGCCTCATGCTTGAGGAGATTGATGAGCGCGGTGGCAATGCCCTGCCTCCGGTGCTC
GCCGGAGACTGCGAGATCATAGATATAGATCTCACTACGCGGCTGCTCAAACTTGGGCAGAACGTAAGCC
GCGAGAGCGCCAACAACCGCTTCTTGGTCGAAGGCAGCAAGCGCGATGAATGTCTTACTACGGAGCAAGT
TCCCGAGGTAATCGGAGTCCGGCTGATGTTGGGAGTAGGTGGCTACGTCTCCGAACTCACGACCGAAAAG
ATCAAGAGCAGCCCGCATGGATTTGACTTGGTCAGGGCCGAGCCTACATGTGCGAATGATGCCCATACTT
GAGCCACCTAACTTTGTTTTAGGGCGACTGCCCTGCTGCGTAACATCGTTGCTGCTGCGTAACATCGTTG
CTGCTCCATAACATCAAACATCGACCCACGGCGTAACGCGCTTGCTGCTTGGATGCCCGAGGCATAGACT
GTACAAAAAAACAGTCATAACAAGCCATGAAAACCGCCACTGCGCCGTTACCACCGCTGCGTTCGGTCAA
GGTTCTGGACCAGTTGCGTGAGCGCATACGCTACTTGCATTACAGTTTACGAACCGAACAGGCTTATGTC
AACTGGGTTCGTGCCTTCATCCGTTTCCACGGTGTGCGTCACCCGGCAACCTTGGGCAGCAGCGAAGTCG
AGGCATTTCTGTCCTGGCTGGCGAACGAGCGCAAGGTTTCGGTCTCCACGCATCGTCAGGCATTGGCGGC
CTTGCTGTTCTTCTACGGCAAGGTGCTGTGCACGGATCTGCCCTGGCTTCAGGAGATCGGAAGACCTCGG
CCGTCGCGGCGCTTGCCGGTGGTGCTGACCCCGGATGAAGTGGTTCGCATCCTCGGTTTTCTGGAAGGCG
AGCATCGTTTGTTCGCCCAGGACTCTAGCTATAGTTCTAGTGGTTGGCTACGTATACTCCGGAATATTAA
TAGATCATGGAGATAATTAAAATGATAACCATCTCGCAAATAAATAAGTATTTTACTGTTTTCGTAACAG
TTTTGTAATAAAAAAACCTATAAATATTCCGGATTATTCATACCGTCCCACCATCGGGCGCGGATCCCGG
TCCGAAGCGCGCGGAATTCAAAGGCCTACGTCGACGAGCTCACTAGTCGCGGCCGCATGGGACACCACCA
CCACCACCACTCCAGCGGAGTGGACAACAAGTTCAACAAGGAACGCCGTAGGGCTAGACGCGAGATCCGT
CACCTGCCCAACCTGAACAGGGAGCAGCGTAGGGCCTTCATCAGATCCCTGCGCGACGACCCATCACAGT
CCGCTAACCTGCTGGCTGAAGCCAAGAAGCTGAACGACGCCCAGCCTAAGGGAACTTCCGGTACCTCCGG
TGGTTCCATGAAGAAGGCTGTGCCCTACAACCGTATGAAGCTGATGATCGTCGGTAACACCGGTAGCGGC
AAGACCACTCTGCTGCAGCAGCTGATGAAGACCAAGAAGTCCGACCTGGGCATGCAGAGCGCTACTGTCG
GAATCGACGTGAAGGACTGGCCTATCCAGATCCGCGACAAGAGAAAGCGCGACCTGGTCCTGAACGTGTG
GGACTTCGCCGGCCGTGAGGAATTCTACTCTACCCACCCCCACTTCATGACTCAGAGGGCTCTGTACCTG
GCCGTGTACGACCTGTCAAAGGGACAGGCTGAGGTCGACGCCATGAAGCCCTGGCTGTTCAACATCAAGG
CTAGAGCCTCTTCATCCCCAGTCATCCTGGTGGGTACTCACCTGGACGTGTCCGACGAAAAGCAGCGCAA
GGCTTGCATGAGCAAGATCACCAAGGAGCTGCTGAACAAGCGTGGCTTCCCAGCTATCAGGGACTACCAC
TTCGTCAACGCCACCGAGGAATCCGACGCTCTGGCCAAGCTGAGAAAGACTATCATCAACGAGAGCCTGA
ACTTCAAGATCCGCGACCAGCTGGTGGTCGGCCAGCTGATCCCTGACTGCTACGTGGAGCTGGAAAAGAT
CATCCTGTCCGAGCGTAAGAACGTCCCCATCGAGTTCCCAGTGATCGACCGTAAGAGGCTGCTGCAGCTG
GTCAGGGAAAACCAGCTGCAGCTGGACGAGAACGAACTGCCACACGCTGTCCACTTCCTGAACGAGTCTG
GAGTGCTGCTGCACTTCCAGGACCCAGCCCTGCAGCTGTCAGACCTGTACTTCGTGGAACCTAAGTGGCT
GTGCAAGATCATGGCCCAGATCCTGACCGTCAAGGTGGAAGGTTGCCCCAAGCACCCAAAGGGCATCATC
TCTAGACGCGACGTCGAGAAGTTCCTGTCAAAGAAGCGTAAGTTCCCTAAGAACTACATGTCCCAGTACT
TCAAGCTGCTGGAGAAGTTCCAGATCGCTCTGCCAATCGGCGAGGAATACCTGCTGGTGCCTAGCTCTCT
GTCCGACCACAGACCAGTCATCGAACTGCCTCACTGCGAAAACAGCGAGATCATCATCCGCCTGTACGAG
ATGCCTTACTTCCCCATGGGTTTCTGGAGCCGTCTGATCAACAGGCTGCTGGAAATCTCCCCCTACATGC
TCAGCGGCAGAGAGAGGGCTCTGAGGCCAAACAGGATGTACTGGCGTCAGGGAATCTACCTGAACTGGTC
CCCCGAAGCCTACTGCCTGGTCGGTAGCGAAGTGCTGGACAACCACCCCGAGTCCTTCCTGAAGATCACT
GTGCCAAGCTGCAGGAAGGGATGCATCCTGCTGGGTCAAGTGGTCGACCACATCGACTCTCTGATGGAGG
AATGGTTCCCAGGTCTGCTGGAGATCGACATCTGCGGAGAGGGTGAAACCTTGCTGAAGAAGTGGGCTCT
GTACTCATTCAACGACGGCGAGGAACACCAGAAGATCCTGCTGGACGACCTGATGAAGAAGGCCGAGGAA
GGAGACACCGAGAACCTGTACTTCCAGTCCCGTCTGACTATCCCTATCTCTCAGATCGCTCCTGACCTGA
TCCTGGCTGACCTGCCAAGGAACATCATGCTGAACAACGACGAGCTGGAATTCGAGCAGGCTCCTGAATT
CCTGCTGGGCGACGGATCATTCGGTTCTGTGTACAGGGCTGCTTACGAGGGTGAAGAAGTCGCCGTGAAG
ATCTTCAACAAGCACACCAGCCTGAGACTGCTGCGCCAGGAACTGGTGGTCCTGTGCCACCTGCACCACC
CTAGCCTGATCTCTCTGCTGGCTGCCGGCATCCGTCCCAGGATGCTGGTCATGGAGCTGGCTTCAAAGGG
ATCCCTGGACCGTCTGCTGCAGCAGGACAAGGCCTCTCTGACCAGAACTCTGCAACACAGGATCGCTCTG
CACGTGGCTGACGGACTGAGATACCTGCACTCAGCTATGATCATCTACCGCGACCTGAAGCCTCACAACG
TCCTGCTGTTCACCCTGTACCCCAACGCTGCCATCATCGCTAAGATCGCCGACTACGGAATCGCCCAGTA
CTGCTGCCGTATGGGTATCAAGACCTCCGAAGGAACTCCCGGTTTCAGAGCTCCAGAGGTCGCCCGCGGT
AACGTGATCTACAACCAGCAGGCTGACGTGTACAGCTTCGGCCTGCTGCTGTACGACATCCTGACCACTG
GTGGCAGGATCGTCGAAGGTCTGAAGTTCCCTAACGAGTTCGACGAACTGGAGATCCAGGGCAAGCTGCC
TGACCCCGTGAAGGAATACGGATGCGCTCCATGGCCTATGGTCGAGAAGCTGATCAAGCAGTGCCTGAAG
GAAAACCCTCAGGAGCGCCCCACCTCTGCTCAGGTGTTCGACATCCTGAACTCAGCCGAACTGGTCTGCC
TGACTCGTAGGATCCTGCTGCCTAAGAACGTCATCGTGGAGTGCATGGTGGCTACCCACCACAACAGCAG
AAACGCCTCTATCTGGCTGGGTTGCGGCCACACCGACCGTGGTCAGCTGTCCTTCCTGGACCTGAACACC
GAGGGATACACTTCTGAGGAAGTCGCTGACTCACGCATCCTCTGCCTGGCTCTGGTCCACCTGCCAGTGG
AAAAGGAGTCATGGATCGTGTCCGGCACCCAGAGCGGAACTCTGCTGGTCATCAACACCGAAGACGGCAA
GAAGCGCCACACTCTGGAGAAGATGACCGACTCTGTGACTTGCCTGTACTGCAACAGCTTCTCTAAGCAG
TCAAAGCAGAAGAACTTCCTGCTGGTGGGTACCGCTGACGGCAAGCTGGCCATCTTCGAGGACAAGACTG
TCAAGCTGAAGGGTGCTGCCCCACTGAAGATCCTGAACATCGGCAACGTGTCCACCCCTCTGATGTGCCT
GTCAGAATCCACCAACAGCACTGAGCGTAACGTCATGTGGGGAGGTTGCGGTACCAAGATCTTCAGCTTC
TCTAACGACTTCACTATCCAGAAGCTGATCGAGACCAGGACTTCTCAGCTGTTCTCATACGCTGCCTTCT
CAGACTCCAACATCATCACCGTGGTCGTGGACACTGCTCTGTACATCGCCAAGCAGAACTCCCCCGTCGT
GGAAGTGTGGGACAAGAAGACTGAGAAGCTGTGCGGCCTGATCGACTGCGTCCACTTCCTGAGAGAGGTC
ATGGTGAAGGAAAACAAGGAGAGCAAGCACAAGATGAGCTACTCTGGACGCGTGAAGACCCTGTGCCTGC
AGAAGAACACCGCCCTGTGGATCGGTACTGGCGGAGGTCACATCCTGCTGCTGGACCTGTCTACTAGACG
CCTGATCCGTGTCATCTACAACTTCTGCAACTCCGTGCGCGTGATGATGACCGCTCAGCTGGGCTCACTG
AAGAACGTCATGCTGGTGCTGGGATACAACAGAAAGAACACCGAAGGTACTCAGAAGCAGAAGGAGATCC
AGTCATGCCTGACTGTCTGGGACATCAACCTGCCACACGAAGTGCAGAACCTGGAAAAGCACATCGAGGT
CCGCAAGGAACTGGCTGAGAAGATGCGTAGGACCTCTGTGGAGTGAAAGCTTGTCGAGAAGTACTAGAGG
ATCATAATCAGCCATACCACATTTGTAGAGGTTTTACTTGCTTTAAAAAACCTCCCACACCTCCCCCTGA
ACCTGAAACATAAAATGAATGCAATTGTTGTTGTTAACTTGTTTATTGCAGCTTATAATGGTTACAAATA
AAGCAATAGCATCACAAATTTCACAAATAAAGCATTTTTTTCACTGCATTCTAGTTGTGGTTTGTCCAAA
CTCATCAATGTATCTTATCATGTCTGGATCTGATCACTGCTTGAGCCTAGGAGATCCGAACCAGATAAGT
GAAATCTAGTTCCAAACTATTTTGTCATTTTTAATTTTCGTATTAGCTTACGACGCTACACCCAGTTCCC
ATCTATTTTGTCACTCTTCCCTAAATAATCCTTAAAAACTCCATTTCCACCCCTCCCAGTTCCCAACTAT
TTTGTCCGCCCACAGCGGGGCATTTTTCTTCCTGTTATGTTTTTAATCAAACATCCTGCCAACTCCATGT
GACAAACCGTCATCTTCGGCTACTTTTTCTCTGTCACAGAATGAAAATTTTTCTGTCATCTCTTCGTTAT
TAATGTTTGTAATTGACTGAATATCAACGCTTATTTGCAGCCTGAATGGCGAATGG
